>Addgene plasmid #188798 | Ec3Avs4 | addgene full sequence | sequence record 369426 | Addgene NGS Result
GATCAACGTCTCATTTTCGCCAAAAGTTGGCCCAGGGCTTCCCGGTATCAACAGGGACACCAGGATTTAT
TTATTCTGCGAAGTGATCTTCCGTCACAGGTATTTATTCGGCGCAAAGTGCGTCGGGTGATGCTGCCAAC
TTACTGATTTAGTGTATGATGGTGTTTTTGAGGTGCTCCAGTGGCTTCTGTTTCTATCAGCTGTCCCTCC
TGTTCAGCTACTGACGGGGTGGTGCGTAACGGCAAAAGCACCGCCGGACATCAGCGCTAGCGGAGTGTAT
ACTGGCTTACTATGTTGGCACTGATGAGGGTGTCAGTGAAGTGCTTCATGTGGCAGGAGAAAAAAGGCTG
CACCGGTGCGTCAGCAGAATATGTGATACAGGATATATTCCGCTTCCTCGCTCACTGACTCGCTACGCTC
GGTCGTTCGACTGCGGCGAGCGGAAATGGCTTACGAACGGGGCGGAGATTTCCTGGAAGATGCCAGGAAG
ATACTTAACAGGGAAGTGAGAGGGCCGCGGCAAAGCCGTTTTTCCATAGGCTCCGCCCCCCTGACAAGCA
TCACGAAATCTGACGCTCAAATCAGTGGTGGCGAAACCCGACAGGACTATAAAGATACCAGGCGTTTCCC
CCTGGCGGCTCCCTCGTGCGCTCTCCTGTTCCTGCCTTTCGGTTTACCGGTGTCATTCCGCTGTTATGGC
CGCGTTTGTCTCATTCCACGCCTGACACTCAGTTCCGGGTAGGCAGTTCGCTCCAAGCTGGACTGTATGC
ACGAACCCCCCGTTCAGTCCGACCGCTGCGCCTTATCCGGTAACTATCGTCTTGAGTCCAACCCGGAAAG
ACATGCAAAAGCACCACTGGCAGCAGCCACTGGTAATTGATTTAGAGGAGTTAGTCTTGAAGTCATGCGC
CGGTTAAGGCTAAACTGAAAGGACAAGTTTTGGTGACTGCGCTCCTCCAAGCCAGTTACCTCGGTTCAAA
GAGTTGGTAGCTCAGAGAACCTTCGAAAAACCGCCCTGCAAGGCGGTTTTTTCGTTTTCAGAGCAAGAGA
TTACGCGCAGACCAAAACGATCTCAAGAAGATCATCTTATTAATCAGATAAAATATTTCTAGATTTCAGT
GCAATTTATCTCTTCAAATGTAGCACCTGAAGTCAGCCCCATACGATATAAGTTGTAATTCTCATGTTAG
TCATGCCCCGCGCCCACCGGAAGGAGCTGACTGGGTTGAAGGCTCTCAAGGGCATCGGTCGAGATCCCGG
TGCCTAATGAGTGAGCTAACTTACATTAATTGCGTTGCGCATTTGTTATAGAATTTAGTGCACATCGCTT
GGGTTAAAAATATAATGTCGCAGGTGTGCCAATGATAGATGGCCAAGAAAGCGCAAGGGAAGAATGGGCG
CCAACTTCGAAAGGAAGATGCATGAGAGATCAGCAAACGCCACCCGGGGACAGCAACCTAGGGACAAGCA
CGCTGGCCAGTGGGCCAGCAGGCACCCATTTCGAGGCCCAAGTTGCTGCATCGTACTTGCTAGCCATGCT
CGCTGGGGCACCTGCACGAGGCCTTCCCGGCGCATCGATAGACCGAGTGGCCTTGCAGCAGGCCAACGCG
GGGTATCCGCTCGATGACGTGATCATTCACGCTCACGACGGCATTTCTGGGAAAGAGGCTGTCTTGGAAG
TCCAGGTTAAGCGATCCATCACCTTCGCAGCTGCCGATCCCGTCTTTCGCAAAGTCGTGGGTCAAATCGT
CAAAGCGTCGCAACGACCTGGCTTCACCACACAGCGATACGAGTTGGCGATCGCGACAACTAAGGGGTCG
CGCAAGATCGATGGGGCATATCAAGACGTACTCACGTTCGCCCGCCAGAGTAGCGACGCGGCTACGTTTG
CCGCCCAAATTGATCTAGCTGGGGTGGCGAACGACGATATGCGCGCTTTCGTCAAGACTTTCAAAACTCA
CTTGCTCGACGAGGGCTCGCCGGACGATAACGAAACAGTCTGGCTTTTGCTGCGTCGACTCCAAATTTTG
ACCTTCGATTTTACGGCAACGGGTTCTGCATCGCACGATCTGGCGTTGGAACGCGCCGTCCGCGTTCTCC
ATGCCGATGACGGATCGCGCGCCGGGGCCTTTTGGAGCAGTCTCATTGAGCTATCAATCGATGTGGCAAA
GAGCGGCGGCGATAGAACCCGCGAAACGACACTACAGACGCTTGCGCAACTTGGTTATCGGTTCGTAGGT
GAGCGCCGTCACACGATGGCCCGCGCCGTGTTGGCCGAGTCATCACGCTTGGTTCTTGCCGACATTCGCA
ACCGGGTAGGTAACGCCGTCCTTGCAAGGCATGAGCGTGTTGCCGCGACACATGCAGCACTGGAGCGTGG
GTGCTATGTCGAGATTCGAGGAGATGCAGGGGTCGGCAAATCGGGTGTCCTGCGGCAGATGGCCGAAGCT
ATGCAAATCGAGGGGCAGGTCATTGTTCTCAGTCCAGGACGATGTGTTCCCCGGGGGTGGGTCGCATGGC
GTGCACAGCTAGGCTTCGACGGGACACTTCGCGAGTTGCTTGTAGAGCTGGCAAACGACGGTGGCGCCAC
GATCTTTGTCGATAACCTCGATTCCTTCAGCGCCGAAGAGAGGCTCACGGTTGTTGATGTTGTCGGGGAA
GCGTCTATCGTTCCGGGTTTGGTCGTTGTAGCGACGGCGCGGAGTGAGTTTGGGCTCGATGAGCCCAGTT
GGTTGCCAAGCGATGCGCTGGCGCGCTTGGGCCAAACCGAACCGATCACGATAGGTGAGTTAAGTAAGGC
AGAGGTCGAACAACTAAAATCGATTGCTCCTTCGCTTGCGCCCCTTCTCACCGATGGTCATCCCGCGCGT
CAGGTCGCCAGGAACTTATTTCGCCTCGCACGATTGGCCAGCCAGCCAGCATCTGAGCCAGTGCCACACA
CCGAAGTAGATATGGCCGAACAATGGTGGGCCAGTGCGGACGGCACACGTGATGCCGGTTGGCGTGATCG
ATCTCGGCTACTGCAAGGCGTAGCGGTTCAGACTTTGTCTGGCGCAGACTTTCTCGATATAAAAGGCCAA
ACTTCCGAACCGATCGATGCGCTGGTATCCAGCGGCACGTTGCGGAACCTAAGCATCGATCTCGTCGCAT
TTCGCCATGACGTACTGCGAGAGTGGGCGATCGCGAATGCCATTCACGCTGATCTTGGTCTCATTGACAG
GCTGCCACTTGATCGGCCGGCAACTGCGATATTTGCGCGCGGCGTTGAGCTGGCAGCGCGCATGGCGATC
GAGGGGGCGGCTGATGGCGTGAAGTGGCACGCGATCGTTGTTCGGCTAAGCCAAGTAGGAGTTCATCGGT
CTTGGCGCCGCGCCGCGTTGCTCGCCTTGGCTCGATCCGAAGCTGCGGAAGCGCTTCTCCAACGTGCATC
GCCCGAGCTTCTCGCCAATGGTGCCGCATTGCTGCGCGAACTAATCCGAACGGTTATGGCCGTCGACGTG
CTTCCGGCTGCAAAGGTCTTTGCGGATGCGGGAGTCGACCTCGCACTGATACCCACATCGGTCAACGTCC
CACGCGGTACAGCATGGACAACGTTGATTATCTGGCTCTTGGGTATCGCAGATAGTACTCCGAACGAAGC
TATTCCCGAGATCGTCCAGCTATACGAAGCGTTTTCGATAGGTACACTGGGCGTTACTGATATCACGCCG
TTTACATCGCGACAGATATACCGCTGGCTGCGGCTGATGGAGCCAAGGAACGAGATGCTCGCACTGAGTG
AAGGCTCTGTGTTTTGGGGACACCTTGATCGCGATGGGGTCCAGTCTCTGAAATCGGACCTTCGCAATAC
TTTCGTCATGTTTGCGCGGACAACACCGGAGTTGGCCGCCGAATACCTATTGGCAGTGGCAAAGAGCGAG
CACAGCGAAGACATTGTGCGTAGCATCTTGAAGATGCGCGGCACGCTGGCGCAAGCTGCTCCGGCAGAGC
TGGCTGACCTGACCGCACAGGCGCTGATCGCAACGCCCCGGCAACGTGAGCACCACTTCGCTCGGGCGCG
CGAAGAGGCGTTTACCTATCTCGATAACGAGTTCCTACAGGTATCGCCAGCCCAAGGCCCATTTCTCGAT
TTATTGACTCACTCGCCTACGGACGGCTTGGCCCTGGTTCATCGCTTGGTTGCACACGCGGTCGCACACA
AAAGCCGAGGAGCCGATCCAGGAACGAATAGATTTAACTTGGCTTTGCCGAGGGGGGCGTGCGTGTTCCC
GTGGACTCAGACTTACTTCTGGTCACGTAACAGCAATTTCTACGCCGTCACGTCCTCGCTGATGGCACTC
GAAGCATGGGCTCACCGCCGCGTCGAGGCAGGCGAAGCATTCGAAGATGTGCTGATAGACGTGCTTGGGC
CGCCGGGCTCGTGCGCTGCGTACTTACTGGTGGCAGTTGATCTCATTATCTCTCATTGGCCCAAATCGCT
TGATATGGCGACGGCCTTTCTCGGCTGCCCCGAATTGCTGTGCATCGATCACATGCGCCAGGTGCATGAT
CGTGTCGAAATACCGGACTTCTTCAACCTTAACGTTTTGCGTAGCGAGCCGCGCGGCAGTGTAACTGCCG
CTGACCTGAAGCGCCGGCCATCCCGGCGGACAACGCTCGATGAATTGATTGGTAACTTTACGTTCCAGGC
ATCCCCAGCTCAACATGCAGCACTAAGGATGCTGCTGGTGACCGAGGCAGCACGTTTAGGCGAGCCCGCC
GCGAACGCGAACCTGGGTAACCCGGAATTTATGGTTCGGTATGCGCTGAATCTCTCGGATGACGCAAATT
GGCAAGAAGTTAAAGTGACGCTCAAGGACGGATCATCCACGAGTGCGCGCGAGTATGTATCACCTCCGGC
AGAGCAAACCCATCTACAGGCTTTGCGCGATGCCGCAACCGAGCGAGAGTCAGATTTCGCCACATGCTCT
GTGTTGACACTCGCGATCGACGATCCATCTCAGTTACTGCCGGAAGGTCGAACAGTGGCTGTGGCTTGGG
CACGACGTTTGGCGATGGCTACGACAGACATTGAATCCGACGACGATGACGACGAGCGTTGGATGCAAGA
GGAAGCGTTTGTGGCGGCCGCCATGATCGTGATGCGGGATGGTAATGATGCCTTGTATGCTGAACACGGA
GAATGGGCTCGGTCGCAACTGGGCAAGACGCTTGTGGCGCTCGACGACAATCCTGTGCGTCAGATGCGAG
GGGGCCTTCGCTTCAATCCGACCGCAATCGCCTATGCTGGATTGATTCACGCCTTGCGACATCGATCAAC
AACAGACGATGTGCGGTCACTTCTTGAGGTAGCGGCGAGGGGAAATCACGCTGCCGCGCACGGCTTAGGG
ACGTCCGTCGCAGTCCTCGCGGCCGTCGATAGTCGTCTTCCGAGATCTATTCTCCGATGCGCGTTCAATG
CGTGTGTCGTGGATAATCGAGTTCGGGATGCGCCGCAGGAAGAGGTCGAAGCTCGTAAGGCGCGCAGTCA
TGAACGGGCACGGGCTGCTGTTGCCGCTGAGATGATATGGCTTGGTGGAGAAGGCCCGGAGCCTATGTGG
CCAATGTTTCCGGAAGAGCCAGCACGGCCGAGAAGGCGACTACGCGTGCCTGGGATTTGCATCGTTGCAC
CAGAGCTACCAGAAGTGTCGACGCCTTCACCAACCGCGCATGCAGATCATCAGGCTGCGGCTCTCTGGCT
GCGACAAGTGCGTGGTTTCTCCGATGATGCCGCAAGATCTTGGCTTAGTGAAGTCGTGAAATCCTATATG
TCGTGGACGACTGTCGCAAATGGAGCAAACCTAGACGACGGGGACGAAACGGCTCAGCCACCATCTGAAT
GGAACGATACGTTCTTTGCCGTGGTTGCGCGCTGCGTTGTCGGCCTGTCATCGCCTGATGCCATCGAGTT
GGTTGTACGGCACATCGTTGCTCTTCCAGACCAGAATTTCTATGACGTACTCGTCGACTTTTTGCGTAGC
ATCGACGCGGTGTACTTCGAAGGCCACAGCATTCATACGCAGACAGCCATTGATGTTCGGAGCGCACTTG
TAGACCACATGCTCACTACGCGTGGATGGGTACGTCTCAGCCAAAGCAGAGACTTATCCATCGAAATGCA
CCTTGGCCCGGCAATCGCCGTTTTGTTCTTCAACGACCACATGTACGGACAGGGATCGAAATGCTATCTG
TTTGAGAAAGGGGTGGAGCGAGTTGGTCCGTTCCTGCCTGTTTTGGGCAAACTAGTCAGCAAAGGACCAT
CACCCTTCATAGCATTGGTGTTACTCAACTTACTTGAGGTTGCGCCACGAGCCGAACAACTGAATGTGCT
CGTCGGGGCTGTAAGTGTATGGCTTGAGGCCTATCCTGATTTCCAACAACTATGGATCGACTACGGCGTG
GGCCGCCGCTGGTGCTTGGTGATGGAGGCTATACGGGGACGTAGCCCTTCTAGTTTCAGTAGCAGCGCGC
CGCTGCGGCCTGCCATCGACAACTTCGTCGCATCACTTGTCGCGCTCGGTGTACCCGAGGCTGCACGGCT
GGAGGAGGAACTCGGCAAGCTTTGAATTACTAACGGTCAATCGGTCGCAATAACTAGCATAACCCCTTGG
GGCCTCTAAACGGGTCTTGAGGGGTTTTTTGCTGAAACCTCAGGCATTTGAGAAGCACACGGTCACACTG
CTTCCGGTAGTCAATAAACCGGTAAACCAGCAATAGACATAAGCGGCTATTTAACGACCCTGCCCTGAAC
CGACGACCGGGTCGAATTTGCTTTCGAATTTCTGCCATTCATCCGCTTATTATCACTTATTCAGGCGTAG
CACCAGGCGTTTAAGGGCACCAATAACTGCCTTAAAAAAATTACGCCCCGCCCTGCCACTCATCGCAATA
CTGTTGTAATTCATTTAACATTCTGCCGACATGGAAGCCATCACAGACGGCATGATGAACCTGAATCGCC
AGCGGCATCAGCACCTTGTCGCCTTGCGTATAATATTTGCCCATAGTGAAAACGGGGGCGAAGAAGTTGT
CCATATTGGCCACGTTTAAATCAAAACTGGTGAAACTCACCCAGGGATTGGCTGAGACGAAAAACATATT
CTCAATAAACCCTTTAGGGAAATAGGCCAGGTTTTCACCGTAACACGCCACATCTTGCGAATATATGTGT
AGAAACTGCCGGAAATCGTCGTGGTATTCACTCCAGAGCGATGAAAACGTTTCAGTTTGCTCATGGAAAA
CGGTGTAACAAGGGTGAACACTATCCCATATCACCAGCTCACCGTCTTTCATCGCCATACGGAACTCTGG
ATGAGCATTCATCAGGCGGGCAAGAATGTGAATAAAGGCCGGATAAAACTTGTGCTTATTTTTCTTTACG
GTCTTTAAAAAGGCCGTAATATCCAGCTGAACGGTCTGGTTATAGGTACATTGAGCAACTGACTGAAATG
CCTCAAAATGTTCTTTACGATGCCATTGGGATATATCAACGGTGGTATATCCAGTGATTTTTTTCTCCAT
TTTAGCTTCCTTAGCTCCTGAAAATCTCGATAACTCAAAAAATACGCCCGGTAGTGATCTTATTTCATTA
TGGTGAAAGTTGGAACCTCTTACGTGCC
Features (pLannotate 1.2.2; 8 found; start..end, strand, type, name):
    126..269     +  mobile_element IS1 (fragment): prokaryotic transposable element IS1
    388..443     -  rep_origin     RSF ori (fragment): Plasmids containing the RSF 1030 origin of replication can be propagated in E. coli cells that contain additional plasmids with compatible origins.
    531..1076    -  rep_origin     p15A ori: Plasmids containing the medium-copy-number p15A origin of replication can be propagated in E. coli cells that contain a second plasmid with the ColE1 origin.
   1188..1252    -  CDS            TcR (fragment): tetracycline efflux protein; tet; confers resistance to tetracycline
   1267..1288    -  protein_bind   CAP binding site: CAP binding activates transcription in the presence of cAMP. E. coli catabolite activator protein
   6634..6681    +  terminator     T7 terminator: transcription terminator for bacteriophage T7 RNA polymerase
   6904..7560    -  CDS            cat: CAT_ECOLX - Experimental evidence at protein level: Swiss-Prot protein existence level 1. This enzyme is an effector of chloramphenicol resistance in bacteria. From Escherichia coli. This protein is used as a marker in many commonly used cloning vectors, such as pACYC184.
   7561..5       -  promoter       cat promoter (across the origin): promoter of the E. coli cat gene encoding chloramphenicol acetyltransferase
