[The description below was written by a language model from this plasmid's Addgene catalogue record and pLannotate feature annotations shown in this document.]
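Description:
Ec3Avs4 is a bacterial expression plasmid built on a trimmed pACYC184 backbone (about 2.3 kb of vector in a 7,658 bp construct) that carries the Avs4 gene from Escherichia coli strain NCTC11132. It replicates from the p15A origin, which gives a low to medium copy number and is compatible with ColE1-type plasmids, so it can be maintained alongside a second plasmid in the same E. coli cell. Selection is by chloramphenicol, through the cat gene and its own promoter, which spans the sequence origin. Only a short remnant of the pACYC184 tetracycline resistance gene is left, so that marker is not functional. The annotated IS1 fragment and the short RSF ori match are likewise partial hits within the backbone.

The roughly 5.3 kb insert, introduced by Gibson assembly, occupies the large unannotated stretch between the TcR remnant and an annotated T7 terminator. The automated feature table did not label the Avs4 coding sequence itself. No promoter for the insert is annotated or stated in the record. A CAP binding site is annotated just beside the insert region, but whether expression comes from native flanking sequence or a vector element cannot be determined from the information given. No epitope tags or reporters are recorded.

Avs (antiviral STAND) proteins are prokaryotic defence factors, and the associated publication concerns bacterial innate immunity through pattern recognition of conserved viral proteins. The plasmid is therefore suited to expressing this Avs4 homologue in E. coli to study its anti-phage defence activity, potentially alongside a compatible plasmid encoding a candidate phage protein.
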