Addgene plasmid #188798: Ec3Avs4
Purpose: Avs4 from Escherichia coli NCTC11132
Depositing lab: Feng Zhang. Depositing organization: Broad Institute. Publication: Prokaryotic innate immunity through pattern recognition of conserved viral proteins. Gao LA, Wilkinson ME, Strecker J, Makarova KS, Macrae RK, Koonin EV, Zhang F. Science. 2022 Aug 12;377(6607):eabm4096. doi: 10.1126/science.abm4096. Epub 2022 Aug 12. PubMed 35951700.
Backbone
  Vector backbone: pACYC184
  Backbone size w/o insert (bp): 2334
  Total vector size (bp): 7658
  Vector type: Bacterial Expression
Growth in bacteria
  Bacterial resistance: Chloramphenicol, 25 μg/mL
  Growth temperature: 37°C
  Growth strain: DH5alpha
  Copy number: Low Copy
Gene/Insert
  Gene/Insert name: Ec3Avs4
  Species: Escherichia coli NCTC11132
  Insert size (bp): 5324
  GenBank ID: WP_054622834.1
  Cloning method: Gibson Cloning
  Sequencing primers: 5′ N/A
Terms and licenses: Academic/Nonprofit Terms; Industry Terms: Not Available to Industry
How to cite: Ec3Avs4 was a gift from Feng Zhang (Addgene plasmid # 188798 ; http://n2t.net/addgene:188798 ; RRID:Addgene_188798)
